Addgene plasmid #246823: pET-C5
Purpose: Expression plasmid for C5 protein of E. coli RNase P
Depositing lab: Norikazu Ichihashi & Takashi Yokogawa. Depositing organization: Gifu University. Publication: Simultaneous in vitro expression of minimal 21 transfer RNAs by tRNA array method. Miyachi R, Masuda K, Shimizu Y, Ichihashi N. Nat Commun. 2025 Aug 26;16(1):7418. doi: 10.1038/s41467-025-62588-y. PubMed 40858540.
Backbone
  Vector backbone: pET
  Total vector size (bp): 5724
  Vector type: Bacterial Expression
Growth in bacteria
  Bacterial resistance: Ampicillin, 100 μg/mL
  Growth temperature: 37°C
  Growth strain: DH5alpha
  Copy number: Low Copy
Gene/Insert
  Gene/Insert name: C5 protein of E. coli RNase P (alt name: rnpA)
  Species: E. coli
  Insert size (bp): 384
  Promoter: T7 promoter
  Tag / fusion protein: Histidine tag (C terminal on insert)
  Cloning method: Unknown
  Sequencing primers: 5′ gcgtccggcgtagaggatc; 3′ tccggatatagttcctcctttcag
Resource information
  A portion of this plasmid was derived from a plasmid made by: This plasmid was originally constructed in Fukunaga et al. (2006) and provided by Prof. Yokogawa, T.
Terms and licenses: Academic/Nonprofit Terms; Industry Terms: Not Available to Industry
Depositor comments: When using this plasmid, please also cite the original paper: Fukunaga J, Gouda M, Umeda K, Ohno S, Yokogawa T, Nishikawa K. Use of RNase P for efficient preparation of yeast tRNATyr transcript and its mutants. J Biochem. 2006 Jan;139(1):123-7. doi: 10.1093/jb/mvj005. PMID: 16428327
How to cite: pET-C5 was a gift from Norikazu Ichihashi & Takashi Yokogawa (Addgene plasmid # 246823 ; http://n2t.net/addgene:246823 ; RRID:Addgene_246823)
