[The description below was written by a language model from this plasmid's Addgene catalogue record and pLannotate feature annotations shown in this document.]
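Description:
pET-C5 is a bacterial expression plasmid of about 5.7 kb built on a pET backbone for producing the C5 protein, the protein subunit of Escherichia coli RNase P encoded by rnpA. It is propagated in E. coli through a ColE1/pMB1-type origin accompanied by the rop gene and the pBR322 bom region, which is consistent with its listing as low copy, and it is selected with ampicillin via the β-lactamase gene and its own promoter. An f1 phage origin is also present, along with leftover fragments of the tetracycline resistance gene that are remnants of the pBR322-derived backbone rather than functional markers.

The expression cassette follows the standard T7lac design. A T7 promoter is followed directly by a lac operator, the strong ribosome binding site from T7 gene 10, the rnpA open reading frame, a short histidine tag fused at the C terminus, and the T7 terminator. The annotation software labels the tag as a fragment of a longer His tag, and its 18 nt span corresponds to six histidines. The software also flags a small gene 10-related fragment just before the terminator, which probably reflects backbone sequence rather than an intended fusion. A plasmid-borne lacI gene supplies lac repressor, so transcription stays low until an inducer such as IPTG is added in a host that provides T7 RNA polymerase.

The His tag allows affinity purification of recombinant C5. This protein assists the catalytic RNA of RNase P in removing 5' leader sequences from precursor tRNAs. The associated publications concern RNase P processing of in vitro transcribed tRNAs, including tRNA array expression.
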