Features (pLannotate 1.2.2; 19 found; start..end, strand, type, name):
     12..440     +  rep_origin     f1 ori (sequence partly withheld): f1 bacteriophage origin of replication; arrow indicates direction of (+) strand synthesis
    493..597     +  promoter       AmpR promoter: bla
    598..1458    +  CDS            AmpR: β-lactamase; bla; confers resistance to ampicillin, carbenicillin, and related antibiotics
   1629..2217    +  rep_origin     ori: high-copy-number ColE1/pMB1/pBR322/pUC origin of replication
   2403..2542    -  misc_feature   bom: basis of mobility region from pBR322
   2644..2835    -  CDS            rop: Rop protein, which maintains plasmids at low copy number; rop
   2852..3232    +  CDS            YPB1_ECOLX: Protein predicted: Swiss-Prot protein existence level 4. From Escherichia coli.
   3304..3595    -  CDS            TcR (fragment): tetracycline efflux protein; tet; confers resistance to tetracycline
   3610..3631    -  protein_bind   CAP binding site: CAP binding activates transcription in the presence of cAMP. E. coli catabolite activator protein
   3644..4726    -  CDS            lacI: lac repressor; lacI; The lac repressor binds to the lac operator to inhibit transcription in E. coli. This inhibition can be relieved by adding lactose or isopropyl-β-D-thiogalactopyranoside (IPTG).
   4727..4804    -  promoter       lacI promoter: lacI
   4812..5091    -  CDS            TcR (fragment): tetracycline efflux protein; tet; confers resistance to tetracycline
   5113..5131    +  promoter       T7 promoter: promoter for bacteriophage T7 RNA polymerase
   5132..5156    +  protein_bind   lac operator: The lac repressor binds to the lac operator to inhibit transcription in E. coli. This inhibition can be relieved by adding lactose or isopropyl-β-D-thiogalactopyranoside (IPTG). lac repressor encoded by lacI
   5171..5193    +  RBS            RBS: efficient ribosome binding site from bacteriophage T7 gene 10 (Olins and Rangwala, 1989)
   5201..5557    +  CDS            rnpA: RNPA_ECOLI - Experimental evidence at protein level: Swiss-Prot protein existence level 1. RNaseP catalyzes the removal of the 5'-leader sequence from pre-tRNA to produce the mature 5'-terminus. It can also cleave other RNA substrates such as 4.5S RNA. The protein component plays an auxiliary but essential role in vivo by binding to the 5'-leader sequence and broadening the substrate specificity of the ribozyme. From Escherichia coli (strain K12).
   5564..5581    +  CDS            9xHis (fragment): 9xHis affinity tag
   5591..5640    +  CDS            SET1 (fragment): solubility-enhancement tag derived from T7 phage gene 10B
   5648..5695    +  terminator     T7 terminator: transcription terminator for bacteriophage T7 RNA polymerase
>Addgene plasmid #246823 | pET-C5 | addgene full sequence | sequence record 494977 | Addgene NGS Result
TGGCGAATGGG
[124 nt withheld, positions 12-135]
C
[91 nt withheld, positions 137-227]
A
[49 nt withheld, positions 229-277]
CCTTTGACGTTGGAGTCCACGTTCTTT
[37 nt withheld, positions 305-341]
ACCCTATCTCGGTCTATTCTTTTGATTTATAAGGGATTTTGCCGATTTCGGCCTATTGGTTAAAAAATGA
GCTGATTTAACAAAAATTTAACGCGAATTTTAACAAAATATTAACGCTTACAATTTAGGTGGCACTTTTC
GGGGAAATGTGCGCGGAACCCCTATTTGTTTATTTTTCTAAATACATTCAAATATGTATCCGCTCATGAG
ACAATAACCCTGATAAATGCTTCAATAATATTGAAAAAGGAAGAGTATGAGTATTCAACATTTCCGTGTC
GCCCTTATTCCCTTTTTTGCGGCATTTTGCCTTCCTGTTTTTGCTCACCCAGAAACGCTGGTGAAAGTAA
AAGATGCTGAAGATCAGTTGGGTGCACGAGTGGGTTACATCGAACTGGATCTCAACAGCGGTAAGATCCT
TGAGAGTTTTCGCCCCGAAGAACGTTTTCCAATGATGAGCACTTTTAAAGTTCTGCTATGTGGCGCGGTA
TTATCCCGTATTGACGCCGGGCAAGAGCAACTCGGTCGCCGCATACACTATTCTCAGAATGACTTGGTTG
AGTACTCACCAGTCACAGAAAAGCATCTTACGGATGGCATGACAGTAAGAGAATTATGCAGTGCTGCCAT
AACCATGAGTGATAACACTGCGGCCAACTTACTTCTGACAACGATCGGAGGACCGAAGGAGCTAACCGCT
TTTTTGCACAACATGGGGGATCATGTAACTCGCCTTGATCGTTGGGAACCGGAGCTGAATGAAGCCATAC
CAAACGACGAGCGTGACACCACGATGCCTGCAGCAATGGCAACAACGTTGCGCAAACTATTAACTGGCGA
ACTACTTACTCTAGCTTCCCGGCAACAATTAATAGACTGGATGGAGGCGGATAAAGTTGCAGGACCACTT
CTGCGCTCGGCCCTTCCGGCTGGCTGGTTTATTGCTGATAAATCTGGAGCCGGTGAGCGTGGGTCTCGCG
GTATCATTGCAGCACTGGGGCCAGATGGTAAGCCCTCCCGTATCGTAGTTATCTACACGACGGGGAGTCA
GGCAACTATGGATGAACGAAATAGACAGATCGCTGAGATAGGTGCCTCACTGATTAAGCATTGGTAACTG
TCAGACCAAGTTTACTCATATATACTTTAGATTGATTTAAAACTTCATTTTTAATTTAAAAGGATCTAGG
TGAAGATCCTTTTTGATAATCTCATGACCAAAATCCCTTAACGTGAGTTTTCGTTCCACTGAGCGTCAGA
CCCCGTAGAAAAGATCAAAGGATCTTCTTGAGATCCTTTTTTTCTGCGCGTAATCTGCTGCTTGCAAACA
AAAAAACCACCGCTACCAGCGGTGGTTTGTTTGCCGGATCAAGAGCTACCAACTCTTTTTCCGAAGGTAA
CTGGCTTCAGCAGAGCGCAGATACCAAATACTGTCCTTCTAGTGTAGCCGTAGTTAGGCCACCACTTCAA
GAACTCTGTAGCACCGCCTACATACCTCGCTCTGCTAATCCTGTTACCAGTGGCTGCTGCCAGTGGCGAT
AAGTCGTGTCTTACCGGGTTGGACTCAAGACGATAGTTACCGGATAAGGCGCAGCGGTCGGGCTGAACGG
GGGGTTCGTGCACACAGCCCAGCTTGGAGCGAACGACCTACACCGAACTGAGATACCTACAGCGTGAGCT
ATGAGAAAGCGCCACGCTTCCCGAAGGGAGAAAGGCGGACAGGTATCCGGTAAGCGGCAGGGTCGGAACA
GGAGAGCGCACGAGGGAGCTTCCAGGGGGAAACGCCTGGTATCTTTATAGTCCTGTCGGGTTTCGCCACC
TCTGACTTGAGCGTCGATTTTTGTGATGCTCGTCAGGGGGGCGGAGCCTATGGAAAAACGCCAGCAACGC
GGCCTTTTTACGGTTCCTGGCCTTTTGCTGGCCTTTTGCTCACATGTTCTTTCCTGCGTTATCCCCTGAT
TCTGTGGATAACCGTATTACCGCCTTTGAGTGAGCTGATACCGCTCGCCGCAGCCGAACGACCGAGCGCA
GCGAGTCAGTGAGCGAGGAAGCGGAAGAGCGCCTGATGCGGTATTTTCTCCTTACGCATCTGTGCGGTAT
TTCACACCGCAATGGTGCACTCTCAGTACAATCTGCTCTGATGCCGCATAGTTAAGCCAGTATACACTCC
GCTATCGCTACGTGACTGGGTCATGGCTGCGCCCCGACACCCGCCAACACCCGCTGACGCGCCCTGACGG
GCTTGTCTGCTCCCGGCATCCGCTTACAGACAAGCTGTGACCGTCTCCGGGAGCTGCATGTGTCAGAGGT
TTTCACCGTCATCACCGAAACGCGCGAGGCAGCTGCGGTAAAGCTCATCAGCGTGGTCGTGAAGCGATTC
ACAGATGTCTGCCTGTTCATCCGCGTCCAGCTCGTTGAGTTTCTCCAGAAGCGTTAATGTCTGGCTTCTG
ATAAAGCGGGCCATGTTAAGGGCGGTTTTTTCCTGTTTGGTCACTGATGCCTCCGTGTAAGGGGGATTTC
TGTTCATGGGGGTAATGATACCGATGAAACGAGAGAGGATGCTCACGATACGGGTTACTGATGATGAACA
TGCCCGGTTACTGGAACGTTGTGAGGGTAAACAACTGGCGGTATGGATGCGGCGGGACCAGAGAAAAATC
ACTCAGGGTCAATGCCAGCGCTTCGTTAATACAGATGTAGGTGTTCCACAGGGTAGCCAGCAGCATCCTG
CGATGCAGATCCGGAACATAATGGTGCAGGGCGCTGACTTCCGCGTTTCCAGACTTTACGAAACACGGAA
ACCGAAGACCATTCATGTTGTTGCTCAGGTCGCAGACGTTTTGCAGCAGCAGTCGCTTCACGTTCGCTCG
CGTATCGGTGATTCATTCTGCTAACCAGTAAGGCAACCCCGCCAGCCTAGCCGGGTCCTCAACGACAGGA
GCACGATCATGCGCACCCGTGGGGCCGCCATGCCGGCGATAATGGCCTGCTTCTCGCCGAAACGTTTGGT
GGCGGGACCAGTGACGAAGGCTTGAGCGAGGGCGTGCAAGATTCCGAATACCGCAAGCGACAGGCCGATC
ATCGTCGCGCTCCAGCGAAAGCGGTCCTCGCCGAAAATGACCCAGAGCGCTGCCGGCACCTGTCCTACGA
GTTGCATGATAAAGAAGACAGTCATAAGTGCGGCGACGATAGTCATGCCCCGCGCCCACCGGAAGGAGCT
GACTGGGTTGAAGGCTCTCAAGGGCATCGGTCGAGATCCCGGTGCCTAATGAGTGAGCTAACTTACATTA
ATTGCGTTGCGCTCACTGCCCGCTTTCCAGTCGGGAAACCTGTCGTGCCAGCTGCATTAATGAATCGGCC
AACGCGCGGGGAGAGGCGGTTTGCGTATTGGGCGCCAGGGTGGTTTTTCTTTTCACCAGTGAGACGGGCA
ACAGCTGATTGCCCTTCACCGCCTGGCCCTGAGAGAGTTGCAGCAAGCGGTCCACGCTGGTTTGCCCCAG
CAGGCGAAAATCCTGTTTGATGGTGGTTAACGGCGGGATATAACATGAGCTGTCTTCGGTATCGTCGTAT
CCCACTACCGAGATATCCGCACCAACGCGCAGCCCGGACTCGGTAATGGCGCGCATTGCGCCCAGCGCCA
TCTGATCGTTGGCAACCAGCATCGCAGTGGGAACGATGCCCTCATTCAGCATTTGCATGGTTTGTTGAAA
ACCGGACATGGCACTCCAGTCGCCTTCCCGTTCCGCTATCGGCTGAATTTGATTGCGAGTGAGATATTTA
TGCCAGCCAGCCAGACGCAGACGCGCCGAGACAGAACTTAATGGGCCCGCTAACAGCGCGATTTGCTGGT
GACCCAATGCGACCAGATGCTCCACGCCCAGTCGCGTACCGTCTTCATGGGAGAAAATAATACTGTTGAT
GGGTGTCTGGTCAGAGACATCAAGAAATAACGCCGGAACATTAGTGCAGGCAGCTTCCACAGCAATGGCA
TCCTGGTCATCCAGCGGATAGTTAATGATCAGCCCACTGACGCGTTGCGCGAGAAGATTGTGCACCGCCG
CTTTACAGGCTTCGACGCCGCTTCGTTCTACCATCGACACCACCACGCTGGCACCCAGTTGATCGGCGCG
AGATTTAATCGCCGCGACAATTTGCGACGGCGCGTGCAGGGCCAGACTGGAGGTGGCAACGCCAATCAGC
AACGACTGTTTGCCCGCCAGTTGTTGTGCCACGCGGTTGGGAATGTAATTCAGCTCCGCCATCGCCGCTT
CCACTTTTTCCCGCGTTTTCGCAGAAACGTGGCTGGCCTGGTTCACCACGCGGGAAACGGTCTGATAAGA
GACACCGGCATACTCTGCGACATCGTATAACGTTACTGGTTTCACATTCACCACCCTGAATTGACTCTCT
TCCGGGCGCTATCATGCCATACCGCGAAAGGTTTTGCGCCATTCGATGGTGTCCGGGATCTCGACGCTCT
CCCTTATGCGACTCCTGCATTAGGAAGCAGCCCAGTAGTAGGTTGAGGCCGTTGAGCACCGCCGCCGCAA
GGAATGGTGCATGCAAGGAGATGGCGCCCAACAGTCCCCCGGCCACGGGGCCTGCCACCATACCCACGCC
GAAACAAGCGCTCATGAGCCCGAAGTGGCGAGCCCGATCTTCCCCATCGGTGATGTCGGCGATATAGGCG
CCAGCAACCGCACCTGTGGCGCCGGTGATGCCGGCCACGATGCGTCCGGCGTAGAGGATCGAGATCTCGA
TCCCGCGAAATTAATACGACTCACTATAGGGGAATTGTGAGCGGATAACAATTCCCCTCTAGAAATAATT
TTGTTTAACTTTAAGAAGGAGATATACATATGGTTAAGCTCGCATTTCCCAGGGAGTTACGCTTGTTAAC
TCCCAGTCAATTCACATTCGTCTTCCAGCAGCCACAACGGGCTGGCACGCCGCAAATTACCATTCTCGGC
CGCCTGAATTCGCTGGGGCATCCCCGTATCGGTCTTACAGTCGCCAAGAAAAACGTTCGACGCGCCCATG
AACGCAATCGGATTAAACGTCTGACGCGTGAAAGCTTCCGTCTGCGCCAACATGAACTCCCGGCTATGGA
TTTCGTGGTGGTGGCGAAAAAAGGGGTTGCCGACCTCGATAACCGTGCTCTCTCGGAAGCGTTGGAAAAA
TTATGGCGCCGCCACTGTCGCCTGGCTCGCGGGTCCCTCGAGCACCACCACCACCACCACTGAGATCCGG
CTGCTAACAAAGCCCGAAAGGAAGCTGAGTTGGCTGCTGCCACCGCTGAGCAATAACTAGCATAACCCCT
TGGGGCCTCTAAACGGGTCTTGAGGGGTTTTTTGCTGAAAGGAGGAACTATATCCGGAT
